>Addgene plasmid #146619 | pAc5.1B-lambdaN-HA-DmNot3_239-681_I | depositor full sequence | sequence record 289065 | Full Sequence
CTTCAAGGAATTAATTCTATATTCTAAAAACACAAATGATACTTCTAAAAAAAATCATGAATGGCATCAA
CTCTGAATCAAATCTTTGCAGATGCACCTACTTCTCATTTCCACTGTCACATCATTTTTCCAGATCTCGC
TGCCTGTTATGTGGCCCACAAACCAAGACACGTTTTATGGCCATTAAAGCTGGCTGATCGTCGCCAAACA
CCAAATACATATCAATATGTACATTCGAGAAAGAAGCGATCAAAGAAGCGTCTTCGGGCGAGTAGGAGAA
TGCGGAGGAGAAGGAGAACGAGCTGATCTAGTATCTCTCCACAATCCAATGCCAACTGACCAACTGGCCA
TATTCGGAGCAATTTGAAGCCAATTTCCATCGCCTGGCGATCGCTCCATTCTTGGCTATATGTTTTTCAC
CGTTCCCGGGGCCATTTTCAAAGACTCGTCGGTAAGATAAGATTGTGTCACTCGCTGTCTCTCTTCATTT
GTCGAAGAATGCTGAGGAATTTCGCGATGACGTCGGCGAGTATTTTGAAGAATGAGAATAATTTGTATTT
ATACGAAAATCAGTTAGTGGAATTTTCTACAAAAACATGTTATCTATAGATAATTTTGTTGCAAAATATG
TTGACTATGACAAAGATTGTATGTATATACCTTTAATGTATTCTCATTTTCTTATGTATTTATAATGGCA
ATGATGATACTGATGATATTTTAAGATGATGCCAGACCACAGGCTGATTTCTGCGTCTTTTGCCGAACGC
AGTGCATGTGCGGTTGTTGTTTTTTGGAATAGTTTCAATTTTCGGACTGTCCGCTTTGATTTCAGTTTCT
TGGCTTATTCAAAAAGCAAAGTAAAGCCAAAAAAGCGAGATGGCAATACCAAATGCGGCAAAACGGTAGT
GGAAGGAAAGGGGTGCGGGGCAGCGGAAGGAAGGGTGGGGCGGGGCGTGGCGGGGTCTGTGGCTGGGCGC
GACGTCACCGACGTTGGAGCCACTCCTTTGACCATGTGTGCGTGTGTGTATTATTCGTGTCTCGCCACTC
GCCGGTTGTTTTTTTCTTTTTATCTCGCTCTCTCTAGCGCCATCTCGTACGCATGCTCAACGCACCGCAT
GTTGCCGTGTCCTTTATGCGTCATTTTGGCTCGAAATAGGCAATTATTTAAACAAAGATTAGTCAACGAA
AACGCTAAAATAAATAAGTCTACAATATGGTTACTTATTGCCATGTGTGTGCAGCCAACGATAGCAACAA
AAGCAACAACACAGTGGCTTTCCCTCTTTCACTTTTTGTTTGCAAGCGCGTGCGAGCAAGACGGCACGAC
CGGCAAACGCAATTACGCTGACAAAGAGCAGACGAAGTTTTGGCCGAAAAACATCAAGGCGCCTGATACG
AATGCATTTGCAATAACAATTGCGATATTTAATATTGTTTATGAAGCTGTTTGACTTCAAAACACACAAA
AAAAAAAATAAAACAAATTATTTGAAAGAGAATTAGGAATCGGACAGCTTATCGTTACGGGCTAACAGCA
CACCGAGACGAAATAGCTTACCTGACGTCACAGCCTCTGGAAGAACTGCCGCCAAGCAGAGAGAGAGAGA
AAAAGAGGGAGAGCAGCTTAGACCGCATGTGCTTGTGTGTGAGGCGTCTCTCTCTTCGTCTCCTGTTTGC
GCAAACGCATAGACTGCACTGAGAAAATCGATTACCTATTTTTTATGAATGAATATTTGCACTATTACTA
TTCAAAACTATTAAGATAGCAATCACATTCAATAGCCAAATACTATACCACCTGAGCGATGCAACGAAAT
GATCAATTTGAGCAAAAATGCTGCATATTTAGGACGGCATCATTATAGAAATGCTTCTTGCTGTGTACTT
TTCTCTCGTCTGGCAGCTGTTTCGCCGTTATTGTTAAAACCGGCTTAAGTTAGGTGTGTTTTCTACGACT
AGTGATGCCCCTACTAGAAGATGTGTGTTGCACAAATGTCCCTGAATAACCAATTTGAAGTGCAGATAGC
AGTAAACGTAAGCTAATATGAATATTATTTAACTGTAATGTTTTAATATCGCTGGACATTACTAATAAAC
CCACTATAAACACATGTACATATGTATGTTTTGGCATACAATGAGTAGTTGGGGAAAAAATGTGTAAAAG
CACCGTGACCATCACAGCATAAAGATAACCAGCTGAAGTATCGAATATGAGTAACCCCCAAATTGAATCA
CATGCCGCAACTGATAGGACCCATGGAAGTACACTCTTCATGGCGATATACAAGACACACACAAGCACGA
ACACCCAGTTGCGGAGGAAATTCTCCGTAAATGAAAACCCAATCGGCGAACAATTCATACCCATATATGG
TAAAAGTTTTGAACGCGACTTGAGAGCGGAGAGCATTGCGGCTGATAAGGTTTTAGCGCTAAGCGGGCTT
TATAAAACGGGCTGCGGGACCAGTTTTCATATCACTACCGTTTGAGTTCTTGTGCTGTGTGGATACTCCT
CCCGACACAAAGCCGCTCCATCAGCCAGCAGTCGTCTAATCCAGAGACCCCGGATCGGGGTACCAACATG
GACGCACAAACACGACGACGTGAGCGTCGCGCTGAGAAACAAGCTCAATGGAAAGCTGCAAACGGTGGAT
CTCCTCCACATATGGCTTACCCATACGATGTTCCAGATTACGCTCCTCCAAGCTTGATGGTGGAGCTAAG
TGGCACGGCTACCACGGACAGCAACAACAGCAACGAGACAAGCGGTTCTCCAAGCAGTGTCACATCCGGA
GGCAGTCCATCACAGTCCCCTGTCACGGTTCAACAAATTTTAAACACTTCGTCGCAGGGGGCAGCTAGTA
GTGGTAGCAGCGCAGCTAGCGCAGCACTGTTTCAGCAGCAGCTGACAGCGGCACAATCGAATGGCAACAA
TGTGGGCTACGCGAGCGACACAAGTGCAGCTTCTTCGTCTGCTACAACATCTACAGATCCTGCAGGCGGC
ACAGTTGCTGTAAATTGTGTTGGAGGGCTAGCCGATAAACGCAACAAGAGCAGCGAAAGCAATGCCCTAA
AATTGAAACCACAACCTCATCAACTTATAAAACCTACCCCTGTACGAGCCACGGCCAAGCTGCCTCTGAG
CAGTGATACCCAAGTCAATAAGATTGTCAGTTCAACTCCCAGCAAAAATCAGCAACAGCTGCCTACAGCA
GCTTCAATCGTTGCAACCTCCGCTATGCAATCGCAAAGCAGTATCGGAAGTTGCAGCTCCACTGGAGGAA
CGGGAGCATCTCAATCAGCTTCTAGTGGTAACAATCCTGGTAACAATCCTGCGGTTCAGCCAAATGCTCC
AACGCCTGGTCAAAGCGGCATTGCCGCTGCAGCAGCTTCGACTAATGTTGTTTCGGCGACGATTGTGAGC
AGCGCCAATGTTCAAGGCCAATCTGTGATCCAACCAACACCAACAATTGCATTTGCTGCAGTAGCAAAAC
ACAATACATCACTCCTGGAAAATGGTCCTGTTTTGCAACAGCAACTAGCAGTAACTCCTACTGTGGCAGC
TATCGTAGGAGCTGGAACGCAGGCGCAGCAAAAACATGTGCCACCATTATCCAATCTTCAAACAAATTCC
CCTCACATACAAAATGGTCTTCCTGTCTCGGACAGTACTAATGACAACAGCTGCAATGTCGTCGATACGA
TTTCTCTAAAAACAATGGCACAGGATGCTATTAATCGATCTGCGATCGATCCTAATTCACTGAATCAGCA
GCAAACAAGCAGCATCGATCTGAGACAGTCGCAGTCGCAGAAATCACTTCTCCAACATTTCAACTCTGAA
ACCAACACGAATCAACAGCAATTGACATCGCAGCAGCAGCAACAGCTTCAGAATAACTCCCTTGCTGCGA
CCACAGGTTCTAACAACGGAACTTCAACTGGTAGTGGTCTCATGAATGTAGCAAACGCTACTGGTCAGCC
TATCAGCGGCAATGCCAAAACGCATGCGTGCCAACCCCAACAGATGGCCACGACGGAATAAGCGGCCGAA
GGGCGAATTCCAGCACACTGGCGGCCGTTACTAGAGGGCCCGCGGTTCGAAGGTAAGCCTATCCCTAACC
CTCTCCTCGGTCTCGATTCTACGCGTACCGGTCATCATCACCATCACCATTGAGTTTAAACCCGCTGATC
AGCCTCGACTGTGCCTTCTAAGGCCTGAGCTCGCTGATCAGCCTCGATCGAGGATCCAGACATGATAAGA
TACATTGATGAGTTTGGACAAACCACAACTAGAATGCAGTGAAAAAAATGCTTTATTTGTGAAATTTGTG
ATGCTATTGCTTTATTTGTAACCATTATAAGCTGCAATAAACAAGTTAACAACAACAATTGCATTCATTT
TATGTTTCAGGTTCAGGGGGAGGTGTGGGAGGTTTTTTAAAGCAAGTAAAACCTCTACAAATGTGGTATG
GCTGATTATGATCAGTCGACCGATGCCCTTGAGAGCCTTCAACCCAGTCAGCTCCTTCCGGTGGGCGCGG
GGCATGACTATCGTCGCCGCACTTATGACTGTCTTCTTTATCATGCAACTCGTAGGACAGGTGCCGGCAG
CGCTCTGGGTCATTTTCGGCGAGGACCGCTTTCGCTGGAGCGCGACGATGATCGGCCTGTCGCTTGCGGT
ATTCGGAATCTTGCACGCCCTCGCTCAAGCCTTCGTCACTGGTCCCGCCACCAAACGTTTCGGCGAGAAG
CAGGCCATTATCGCCGGCATGGCGGCCGACGCGCTGGGCTACGTCTTGCTGGCGTTCGCGACGCGAGGCT
GGATGGCCTTCCCCATTATGATTCTTCTCGCTTCCGGCGGCATCGGGATGCCCGCGTTGCAGGCCATGCT
GTCCAGGCAGGTAGATGACGACCATCAGGGACAGCTTCAAGGATCGCTCGCGGCTCTTACCAGCCAGCAA
AAGGCCAGGAACCGTAAAAAGGCCGCGTTGCTGGCGTTTTTCCATAGGCTCCGCCCCCCTGACGAGCATC
ACAAAAATCGACGCTCAAGTCAGAGGTGGCGAAACCCGACAGGACTATAAAGATACCAGGCGTTTCCCCC
TGGAAGCTCCCTCGTGCGCTCTCCTGTTCCGACCCTGCCGCTTACCGGATACCTGTCCGCCTTTCTCCCT
TCGGGAAGCGTGGCGCTTTCTCAATGCTCACGCTGTAGGTATCTCAGTTCGGTGTAGGTCGTTCGCTCCA
AGCTGGGCTGTGTGCACGAACCCCCCGTTCAGCCCGACCGCTGCGCCTTATCCGGTAACTATCGTCTTGA
GTCCAACCCGGTAAGACACGACTTATCGCCACTGGCAGCAGCCACTGGTAACAGGATTAGCAGAGCGAGG
TATGTAGGCGGTGCTACAGAGTTCTTGAAGTGGTGGCCTAACTACGGCTACACTAGAAGGACAGTATTTG
GTATCTGCGCTCTGCTGAAGCCAGTTACCTTCGGAAAAAGAGTTGGTAGCTCTTGATCCGGCAAACAAAC
CACCGCTGGTAGCGGTGGTTTTTTTGTTTGCAAGCAGCAGATTACGCGCAGAAAAAAAGGATCTCAAGAA
GATCCTTTGATCTTTTCTACGGGGTCTGACGCTCAGTGGAACGAAAACTCACGTTAAGGGATTTTGGTCA
TGAGATTATCAAAAAGGATCTTCACCTAGATCCTTTTAAATTAAAAATGAAGTTTTAAATCAATCTAAAG
TATATATGAGTAAACTTGGTCTGACAGTTACCAATGCTTAATCAGTGAGGCACCTATCTCAGCGATCTGT
CTATTTCGTTCATCCATAGTTGCCTGACTCCCCGTCGTGTAGATAACTACGATACGGGAGGGCTTACCAT
CTGGCCCCAGTGCTGCAATGATACCGCGAGACCCACGCTCACCGGCTCCAGATTTATCAGCAATAAACCA
GCCAGCCGGAAGGGCCGAGCGCAGAAGTGGTCCTGCAACTTTATCCGCCTCCATCCAGTCTATTAATTGT
TGCCGGGAAGCTAGAGTAAGTAGTTCGCCAGTTAATAGTTTGCGCAACGTTGTTGCCATTGCTGCAGGCA
TCGTGGTGTCACGCTCGTCGTTTGGTATGGCTTCATTCAGCTCCGGTTCCCAACGATCAAGGCGAGTTAC
ATGATCCCCCATGTTGTGCAAAAAAGCGGTTAGCTCCTTCGGTCCTCCGATCGTTGTCAGAAGTAAGTTG
GCCGCAGTGTTATCACTCATGGTTATGGCAGCACTGCATAATTCTCTTACTGTCATGCCATCCGTAAGAT
GCTTTTCTGTGACTGGTGAGTACTCAACCAAGTCATTCTGAGAATAGTGTATGCGGCGACCGAGTTGCTC
TTGCCCGGCGTCAACACGGGATAATACCGCGCCACATAGCAGAACTTTAAAAGTGCTCATCATTGGAAAA
CGTTCTTCGGGGCGAAAACTCTCAAGGATCTTACCGCTGTTGAGATCCAGTTCGATGTAACCCACTCGTG
CACCCAACTGATCTTCAGCATCTTTTACTTTCACCAGCGTTTCTGGGTGAGCAAAAACAGGAAGGCAAAA
TGCCGCAAAAAAGGGAATAAGGGCGACACGGAAATGTTGAATACTCATACTCTTCCTTTTTCAATATTAT
TGAAGCATTTATCAGGGTTATTGTCTCATGAGCGGATACATATTTGAATGTATTTAGAAAAATAAACAAA
TAGGGGTTCCGCGCACATTTCCCCGAAAAGTGCCACCTGACGTCTAAGAAACCATTATTATCATGACATT
AACCTATAAAAATAGGCGTATCACGAGGCCCTTTCGT
Features (pLannotate 1.2.2; 10 found; start..end, strand, type, name):
     56..2568    +  promoter       Ac5 promoter: Drosophila melanogaster actin 5C promoter
   2588..2653    +  CDS            N (fragment): REGN_LAMBD - Experimental evidence at protein level: Swiss-Prot protein existence level 1. Plays a role as a transcriptional antitermination factor that allows the virus to initiate its lytic phase. Activates expression of the delayed viral early genes by modifying host RNA polymerase (RNAP) into a form that is resistant to termination signals. This antitermination function requires the host NusA protein which serves to stabilize the interaction between antitermination protein N and host RNA polymerase. From Escherichia phage lambda (Bacteriophage lambda).
   2678..2704    +  CDS            3xHA (fragment): three tandem HA epitope tags
   4112..4153    +  CDS            V5 tag: epitope tag from simian virus 5
   4253..4387    -  polyA_signal   SV40 poly(A) signal: SV40 polyadenylation signal
   4410..4494    -  CDS            large T antigen (fragment): large T antigen from SV40 (simian virus 40)
   4495..4965    +  CDS            TcR (fragment): tetracycline efflux protein; tet; confers resistance to tetracycline
   5009..5597    -  rep_origin     ori: high-copy-number ColE1/pMB1/pBR322/pUC origin of replication
   5768..6628    -  CDS            AmpR: β-lactamase; bla; confers resistance to ampicillin, carbenicillin, and related antibiotics
   6629..6733    -  promoter       AmpR promoter: bla
