[The description below was written by a language model from this plasmid's Addgene catalogue record and pLannotate feature annotations shown in this document.]
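Description:
pAc5.1B-lambdaN-HA-DmNot3_239-681_I is a 6.8 kb insect expression plasmid for producing a fragment of the Drosophila melanogaster CCR4-NOT subunit Not3 (residues 239–681) in fly cells. The catalogue lists the backbone as unknown, although the name and the annotated parts point to a pAc5.1B-type vector. Expression is driven by the constitutive Drosophila actin 5C (Ac5) promoter and terminated by an SV40 polyadenylation signal. In bacteria the plasmid replicates from a ColE1/pUC-type origin and is selected with ampicillin through the AmpR (β-lactamase) gene and its own promoter. The record lists it as low copy even though the origin is annotated as a high-copy type. Short fragments annotated as a tetracycline resistance gene and SV40 large T antigen appear to be non-functional backbone remnants.

Downstream of the promoter, the reading frame begins with a short fragment of the bacteriophage lambda N protein, followed by an HA epitope (detected as a single-repeat-sized portion of a 3xHA annotation). The Not3 insert itself is not annotated, but it presumably occupies the gap between the HA tag and the vector-encoded V5 tag. The record does not say whether the V5 tag is translated in frame with the insert. The lambda N peptide binds boxB RNA hairpins, so fusions of this kind are typically used in tethering assays. In these, the protein is artificially recruited to a boxB-containing reporter mRNA to test its effect on translation or mRNA decay, while the HA tag allows detection or immunoprecipitation. The stated purpose is simply insect expression, and the associated study concerns the architecture of the CCR4-NOT complex. The depositor notes one non-silent change relative to the NCBI reference sequence, and that the supplied sequence may be theoretical.
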