Addgene plasmid #146619: pAc5.1B-lambdaN-HA-DmNot3_239-681_I
Purpose: Insect Expression of DmNot3_239-681
Depositing lab: Elisa Izaurralde. Depositing organization: Max Planck Institute for Developmental Biology. Publication: NOT10 and C2orf29/NOT11 form a conserved module of the CCR4-NOT complex that docks onto the NOT1 N-terminal domain. Bawankar P, Loh B, Wohlbold L, Schmidt S, Izaurralde E. RNA Biol. 2013 Feb;10(2):228-44. doi: 10.4161/rna.23018. Epub 2013 Jan 9. PubMed 23303381.
Backbone
  Vector backbone: Unknown
  Vector type: Insect Expression
Growth in bacteria
  Bacterial resistance: Ampicillin, 100 μg/mL
  Growth temperature: 37°C
  Growth strain: DH5alpha
  Copy number: Low Copy
Gene/Insert
  Gene/Insert name: DmNot3_239-681
  Species: D. melanogaster (fly)
  Mutation: one non silent mutations compared to the sequence given by NCBI: NM_136332.2
  Entrez Gene: Not3 (a.k.a. Dmel_CG8426, CG8426, CNOT3, Dmel\CG8426, NOT3, NOT3.5, NOT3/5, l(2)NC136, not3, not3/5)
  Cloning method: Unknown
Terms and licenses: Academic/Nonprofit Terms; Industry Terms: Not Available to Industry
Depositor comments: Plasmids from this collection were made available to the research community and donated after the lab closed. Please note that the sequence provided by the depositing laboratory may be theoretical/predicted or based on Sanger sequencing results. There may be discrepancies between sequencing results obtained by Addgene and the depositor sequence. If an Addgene verified sequence is not available, please contact before placing your order to request that our lab fully sequence the plasmid.
How to cite: pAc5.1B-lambdaN-HA-DmNot3_239-681_I was a gift from Elisa Izaurralde (Addgene plasmid # 146619 ; http://n2t.net/addgene:146619 ; RRID:Addgene_146619)
